Addgene plasmid #114378: pAAV-EF1α-FRT-FLEX-GtACR2-KA2N-EGFP
Purpose: expresses Flpo recombinase-dependent GtACR2-KA2N, which targets GtACR2 to the somatodendritic compartment
Depositing lab: Mingshan Xue. Depositing organization: Baylor College of Medicine. Publication: Targeting light-gated chloride channels to neuronal somatodendritic domain reduces their excitatory effect in the axon. Messier JE, Chen H, Cai ZL, Xue M. Elife. 2018 Aug 9;7. pii: 38506. doi: 10.7554/eLife.38506. PubMed 30091701.
Backbone
  Vector backbone: pAAV
  Backbone size w/o insert (bp): 5310
  Total vector size (bp): 7404
  Vector type: Mammalian Expression, AAV
Growth in bacteria
  Bacterial resistance: Ampicillin, 100 μg/mL
  Growth temperature: 37°C
  Growth strain: NEB Stable
  Copy number: Unknown
Gene/Insert
  Gene/Insert name: GtACR2-KA2N-EGFP (alt name: anion channelrhodopsin 2)
  Insert size (bp): 2094
  Entrez Gene: NEWENTRY
  Promoter: Ef1a
  Tag / fusion protein: EGFP (C terminal on insert); KA2N (C terminal on insert)
  Cloning method: Restriction Enzyme; 5′ cloning site EcoRI (not destroyed); 3′ cloning site BamHI, NheI (not destroyed)
  Sequencing primers: 5′ TCAAGCCTCAGACAGTGGTTC (Ef1a-F); 3′ CATAGCGTAAAAGGAGCAACA (WPRE-R)
Resource information
  A portion of this plasmid was derived from a plasmid made by: Backbone vector from pAAV-EF1α-FRT-FLEX-GtACR2-EYFP (Addgene #114369); KA2N-EGFP obtained from pAAV-hSyn-soCoChR-EGFP (Addgene #107708, obtained from Dr. Edward Boyden)
Terms and licenses: Academic/Nonprofit Terms; Industry Terms: Not Available to Industry
Depositor comments: Please visit https://www.biorxiv.org/content/early/2018/05/25/331165.1 for bioRxiv preprint.
How to cite: pAAV-EF1α-FRT-FLEX-GtACR2-KA2N-EGFP was a gift from Mingshan Xue (Addgene plasmid # 114378 ; http://n2t.net/addgene:114378 ; RRID:Addgene_114378)
