[The description below was written by a language model from this plasmid's Addgene catalogue record and pLannotate feature annotations shown in this document.]
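Description:
pAAV-EF1α-FRT-FLEX-GtACR2-KA2N-EGFP is an adeno-associated virus transfer plasmid of about 7.4 kb for Flp recombinase-dependent expression of a soma-targeted optogenetic silencer in mammalian neurons. The bacterial portion carries a high-copy ColE1/pUC-type origin, an ampicillin resistance gene (β-lactamase) with its own promoter, and an f1/M13 phage origin. The expression cassette lies between AAV2 inverted terminal repeats, which allow it to be packaged into recombinant AAV particles. In the sequencing-derived record the left ITR is annotated only as short fragments, whereas the depositor sequence shows it intact. This is a common outcome for these repeat-rich, hard-to-sequence elements.

Within the ITRs, the human EF-1α promoter is followed by a cassette flanked by oppositely oriented minimal FRT sites. The KA2 and EGFP coding sequences are annotated on the reverse strand relative to the promoter. The unannotated stretch between KA2 and the downstream FRT site presumably holds the GtACR2 open reading frame, the light-gated anion channelrhodopsin named as the insert. Only one FRT pair was detected, and short regions beside each site were labelled as β-globin intron fragments, which may be spurious matches. In cells expressing Flp (Flpo), recombination flips the cassette into the sense orientation, so EF-1α drives GtACR2 fused at its C terminus to KA2N and EGFP. KA2N is the first 150 residues of the mouse kainate receptor subunit 2 and directs the channel to the somatodendritic compartment, while EGFP reports its expression and localisation. A WPRE and a bovine growth hormone polyadenylation signal enhance and terminate the transcript. The construct is intended for inhibiting genetically defined, Flp-expressing neurons with light while limiting the excitatory effect that chloride channels can have in axons.
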