Features (pLannotate 1.2.2; 19 found; start..end, strand, type, name):
      1..141     -  repeat_region  AAV2 ITR: inverted terminal repeat of adeno-associated virus serotype 2 inverted
    169..235     +  CDS            small t antigen (fragment): SV40 (simian virus 40) small t antigen
    242..1420    +  promoter       EF-1α promoter: strong constitutive promoter for human elongation factor EF-1α
   1461..1510    -  intron         β-globin intron (fragment): internally truncated intron from human β-globin
   1511..1544    +  protein_bind   FRT (minimal): supports FLP-mediated excision but not integration (Turan and Bode, 2011) FLP recombinase from the Saccharomyces cerevisiae 2μ plasmid
   1557..2273    -  CDS            EGFP: the original enhanced GFP (Yang et al., 1996) mammalian codon-optimized
   2292..2741    -  CDS            KA2: first 150 residues of the mouse kainate receptor subunit 2 mediates targeting to the neuronal soma (Shemesh et al., 2017)
   3721..3771    -  intron         β-globin intron (fragment): internally truncated intron from human β-globin
   3771..3804    -  protein_bind   FRT (minimal): supports FLP-mediated excision but not integration (Turan and Bode, 2011) FLP recombinase from the Saccharomyces cerevisiae 2μ plasmid
   3823..4411    +  misc_feature   WPRE: woodchuck hepatitis virus posttranscriptional regulatory element
   4444..4555    +  polyA_signal   bGH poly(A) signal: bovine growth hormone polyadenylation signal
   4667..4807    +  repeat_region  AAV2 ITR: inverted terminal repeat of adeno-associated virus serotype 2 inverted
   4812..4863    -  misc_feature   bom (fragment): basis of mobility region from pBR322
   4882..5262    +  rep_origin     M13 ori (sequence partly withheld): M13 bacteriophage origin of replication; arrow indicates direction of (+) strand synthesis
   5338..5387    -  misc_feature   bom (fragment): basis of mobility region from pBR322
   5489..5524    -  CDS            rop (fragment): Rop protein, which maintains plasmids at low copy number; rop
   5619..5723    +  promoter       AmpR promoter: bla
   5724..6584    +  CDS            AmpR: β-lactamase; bla; confers resistance to ampicillin, carbenicillin, and related antibiotics
   6755..7343    +  rep_origin     ori: high-copy-number ColE1/pMB1/pBR322/pUC origin of replication
>Addgene plasmid #114378 | pAAV-EF1α-FRT-FLEX-GtACR2-KA2N-EGFP | depositor full sequence | sequence record 215869 | pAAV-EF1α-FRT-FLEX-GtACR2-KA2N-EGFP sequence 7404 bps
CCTGCAGGCAGCTGCGCGCTCGCTCGCTCACTGAGGCCGCCCGGGCAAAGCCCGGGCGTCGGGCGACCTT
TGGTCGCCCGGCCTCAGTGAGCGAGCGAGCGCGCAGAGAGGGAGTGGCCAACTCCATCACTAGGGGTTCC
TGCGGCCGCACGCGTAAGCTTTGCAAAGATGGATAAAGTTTTAAACAGAGAGGAATCTTTGCAGCTAATG
GACCTTCTAGGTCTTGAAAGGAGTGGGAATTGGCTCCGGTGCCCGTCAGTGGGCAGAGCGCACATCGCCC
ACAGTCCCCGAGAAGTTGGGGGGAGGGGTCGGCAATTGAACCGGTGCCTAGAGAAGGTGGCGCGGGGTAA
ACTGGGAAAGTGATGTCGTGTACTGGCTCCGCCTTTTTCCCGAGGGTGGGGGAGAACCGTATATAAGTGC
AGTAGTCGCCGTGAACGTTCTTTTTCGCAACGGGTTTGCCGCCAGAACACAGGTAAGTGCCGTGTGTGGT
TCCCGCGGGCCTGGCCTCTTTACGGGTTATGGCCCTTGCGTGCCTTGAATTACTTCCACCTGGCTGCAGT
ACGTGATTCTTGATCCCGAGCTTCGGGTTGGAAGTGGGTGGGAGAGTTCGAGGCCTTGCGCTTAAGGAGC
CCCTTCGCCTCGTGCTTGAGTTGAGGCCTGGCCTGGGCGCTGGGGCCGCCGCGTGCGAATCTGGTGGCAC
CTTCGCGCCTGTCTCGCTGCTTTCGATAAGTCTCTAGCCATTTAAAATTTTTGATGACCTGCTGCGACGC
TTTTTTTCTGGCAAGATAGTCTTGTAAATGCGGGCCAAGATCTGCACACTGGTATTTCGGTTTTTGGGGC
CGCGGGCGGCGACGGGGCCCGTGCGTCCCAGCGCACATGTTCGGCGAGGCGGGGCCTGCGAGCGCGGCCA
CCGAGAATCGGACGGGGGTAGTCTCAAGCTGGCCGGCCTGCTCTGGTGCCTGGCCTCGCGCCGCCGTGTA
TCGCCCCGCCCTGGGCGGCAAGGCTGGCCCGGTCGGCACCAGTTGCGTGAGCGGAAAGATGGCCGCTTCC
CGGCCCTGCTGCAGGGAGCTCAAAATGGAGGACGCGGCGCTCGGGAGAGCGGGCGGGTGAGTCACCCACA
CAAAGGAAAAGGGCCTTTCCGTCCTCAGCCGTCGCTTCATGTGACTCCACGGAGTACCGGGCGCCGTCCA
GGCACCTCGATTAGTTCTCGAGCTTTTGGAGTACGTCGTCTTTAGGTTGGGGGGAGGGGTTTTATGCGAT
GGAGTTTCCCCACACTGAGTGGGTGGAGACTGAAGTTAGGCCAGCTTGGCACTTGATGTAATTCTCCTTG
GAATTTGCCCTTTTTGAGTTTGGATCTTGGTTCATTCTCAAGCCTCAGACAGTGGTTCAAAGTTTTTTTC
TTCCATTTCAGGTGTCGTGAGGTACCGAAGTTCCTATTCTATCAGAAGTATAGGAACTTCGCAGAATGGT
AGCTGGATTGTAGCTGCTATTAGCAATATGAAACCTCTTAGAAGTTCCTATTCTCTAGAAAGTATAGGAA
CTTCGAATTCAAGCTTTTACTTGTACAGCTCGTCCATGCCGAGAGTGATCCCGGCGGCGGTCACGAACTC
CAGCAGGACCATGTGATCGCGCTTCTCGTTGGGGTCTTTGCTCAGGGCGGACTGGGTGCTCAGGTAGTGG
TTGTCGGGCAGCAGCACGGGGCCGTCGCCGATGGGGGTGTTCTGCTGGTAGTGGTCGGCGAGCTGCACGC
TGCCGTCCTCGATGTTGTGGCGGATCTTGAAGTTCACCTTGATGCCGTTCTTCTGCTTGTCGGCCATGAT
ATAGACGTTGTGGCTGTTGTAGTTGTACTCCAGCTTGTGCCCCAGGATGTTGCCGTCCTCCTTGAAGTCG
ATGCCCTTCAGCTCGATGCGGTTCACCAGGGTGTCGCCCTCGAACTTCACCTCGGCGCGGGTCTTGTAGT
TGCCGTCGTCCTTGAAGAAGATGGTGCGCTCCTGGACGTAGCCTTCGGGCATGGCGGACTTGAAGAAGTC
GTGCTGCTTCATGTGGTCGGGGTAGCGGCTGAAGCACTGCACGCCGTAGGTCAGGGTGGTCACGAGGGTG
GGCCAGGGCACGGGCAGCTTGCCGGTGGTGCAAATGAACTTCAGGGTCAGCTTGCCGTAGGTGGCATCGC
CCTCGCCCTCGCCGGACACGCTGAACTTGTGGCCGTTTACGTCGCCGTCCAGCTCGACCAGGATGGGCAC
CACCCCGGTGAACAGCTCCTCGCCCTTGCTCACAGTACCTCCGCTAGCTCCGCTGACTGCCAGTGACACA
TCCTCGTTTGATGGATACAGGCTCACTGAGGCGAAGCGCAGGTACTGCAGCCTGGGTGTTTCCTCTGGCC
CGACCTTGATATGGGGGATTTCCTTCTCGCCACAAATGTGAGACACGGTACTTGCAGAAGCAGGAGAGGA
GCTTGGTCCCAGGACGGAGACCACTCCTTTTGGCAGGATCTGGCACATGGTGTCTGTGGTCTCGTACTGG
CTATCTCTCTGCAGTTCGAAAATGTCCACCTCGACCCGGGCCTTTGCAGGCACTTCAATGATGCCATTGA
TCTGCTCCCTAGCCAGTGCCAGTGCCAGCCTCTCTCCTCTTCCGCACACGGTCTGATCGTCCAGAATAGC
GGCCATCCTCAGAGAAGACAGCACCTGGCAAGAAGGGTTAGCAAAAGCGACAATCAGCAGCAGCAGCAGT
TCGGCGGGCATGGTACCTCCACTTCCACCGGTTCCACCTGAACCTCCCCTGCCGAACATTCTGATGTTGA
CCTCGTCGTTGGGGGGGGCATTCTTCTCGTGGTTCAGTCCGAAGGGGTCGTCGGCCTCAGGCTTCTCCTG
GCCAGGGAGGCAAGCCGGGTCCCACTTTCCCTCGAGCACTCCCCAGGCGGTGGACCACAGGATCACGCCG
TAGGTGTTCTTGCACAGGCCGTCGGCGAGCAGATACAGGATGGCGCTCACGTTCTCGTGGATCACGCACA
CGCCGGTGGGGGAAATCAGCCACACGATGGGGAACATGGTCCAGGCGATGAAGAAGATCAGCCTCAGCAT
CTTGATCCTCACCACCACCTTCTGGGCCAGAGGGGTGCCCACGGACTCGAAGCCGTACAGTCCCACCTGG
AAGATGGTGAACACCACGCTGTATTCGAAGACCAGGCAGGTAGCGCCGAAGAAGAAGAACAGCCACTTCA
TGTACTCGGCGGGGGAGATGGTAGCGGTAATGCCCATCACCACCCTGATAATGCTGGCGGCCTGGGCGAT
GGGGTTCAGAGGGATGCTCTTGTACTTCACCAGAGCCATGTTGGAGATCTGGCCCAGCATAATGGGGCAT
GTGCACAGCCAGCTGGCCATCCTGGACCAGGGAAAGAACCTGCCGTCCCTCATCTGCAGTGTGCCATTGC
CGGTGCTGGCCAGGGCGTATGTGATGGACTCCACGAAGGGCAGGTACACGCTCTCCCAGGGCACCTTGGG
GGCCCTGCTGATCATGAAGATGGTCTGGCATCCGCTCACCACGGCCCACACCAGCTGCAGCAGGCTCACG
AAGGTGCTGTCGATCCTGCTCATGTTGTAGCACTCTGTGTGGGTGCTGGCCCACTCGCCGTACACGACCT
GGGAGGCCATGGATCCCGGCTAGCTACGTAGGCGCGCCTTAATTAAGAAGTTCCTATACTTCTGATAGAA
TAGGAACTTCTTGCCTTAACCCAGAAATTATCACTGTTATTCTTTAGAATGGTGCAAAGAGAAGTTCCTA
TACTTTCTAGAGAATAGGAACTTCCAGATCAAGCTTATCGATAATCAACCTCTGGATTACAAAATTTGTG
AAAGATTGACTGGTATTCTTAACTATGTTGCTCCTTTTACGCTATGTGGATACGCTGCTTTAATGCCTTT
GTATCATGCTATTGCTTCCCGTATGGCTTTCATTTTCTCCTCCTTGTATAAATCCTGGTTGCTGTCTCTT
TATGAGGAGTTGTGGCCCGTTGTCAGGCAACGTGGCGTGGTGTGCACTGTGTTTGCTGACGCAACCCCCA
CTGGTTGGGGCATTGCCACCACCTGTCAGCTCCTTTCCGGGACTTTCGCTTTCCCCCTCCCTATTGCCAC
GGCGGAACTCATCGCCGCCTGCCTTGCCCGCTGCTGGACAGGGGCTCGGCTGTTGGGCACTGACAATTCC
GTGGTGTTGTCGGGGAAATCATCGTCCTTTCCTTGGCTGCTCGCCTATGTTGCCACCTGGATTCTGCGCG
GGACGTCCTTCTGCTACGTCCCTTCGGCCCTCAATCCAGCGGACCTTCCTTCCCGCGGCCTGCTGCCGGC
TCTGCGGCCTCTTCCGCGTCTTCGCCTTCGCCCTCAGACGAGTCGGATCTCCCTTTGGGCCGCCTCCCCG
CATCGATACCGAGCGCTGCTCGAGAGATCTCGACTGTGCCTTCTAGTTGCCAGCCATCTGTTGTTTGCCC
CTCCCCCGTGCCTTCCTTGACCCTGGAAGGTGCCACTCCCACTGTCCTTTCCTAATAAAATGAGGAAATT
GCATCGCATTGTCTGAGTAGGTGTCATTCTATTCTGGGGGGTGGGGTGGGGCAGGACAGCAAGGGGGAGG
ATTGGGAAGACAATAGCAGGCATGCACGTGCGGACCGAGCGGCCGCAGGAACCCCTAGTGATGGAGTTGG
CCACTCCCTCTCTGCGCGCTCGCTCGCTCACTGAGGCCGGGCGACCAAAGGTCGCCCGACGCCCGGGCTT
TGCCCGGGCGGCCTCAGTGAGCGAGCGAGCGCGCAGCTGCCTGCAGGGGCGCCTGATGCGGTATTTTCTC
CTTACGCATCTGTGCGGTATTTCACACCGCATA
[142 nt withheld, positions 4864-5005]
C
[141 nt withheld, positions 5007-5147]
CCTTTGACGTTGGAGTCCACGTTCTTT
[37 nt withheld, positions 5175-5211]
ACCCTATCTCGGGCTATTCTTTTGATTTATAAGGGATTTTGCCGATTTCGGCCTATTGGTTAAAAAATGA
GCTGATTTAACAAAAATTTAACGCGAATTTTAACAAAATATTAACGTTTACAATTTTATGGTGCACTCTC
AGTACAATCTGCTCTGATGCCGCATAGTTAAGCCAGCCCCGACACCCGCCAACACCCGCTGACGCGCCCT
GACGGGCTTGTCTGCTCCCGGCATCCGCTTACAGACAAGCTGTGACCGTCTCCGGGAGCTGCATGTGTCA
GAGGTTTTCACCGTCATCACCGAAACGCGCGAGACGAAAGGGCCTCGTGATACGCCTATTTTTATAGGTT
AATGTCATGATAATAATGGTTTCTTAGACGTCAGGTGGCACTTTTCGGGGAAATGTGCGCGGAACCCCTA
TTTGTTTATTTTTCTAAATACATTCAAATATGTATCCGCTCATGAGACAATAACCCTGATAAATGCTTCA
ATAATATTGAAAAAGGAAGAGTATGAGTATTCAACATTTCCGTGTCGCCCTTATTCCCTTTTTTGCGGCA
TTTTGCCTTCCTGTTTTTGCTCACCCAGAAACGCTGGTGAAAGTAAAAGATGCTGAAGATCAGTTGGGTG
CACGAGTGGGTTACATCGAACTGGATCTCAACAGCGGTAAGATCCTTGAGAGTTTTCGCCCCGAAGAACG
TTTTCCAATGATGAGCACTTTTAAAGTTCTGCTATGTGGCGCGGTATTATCCCGTATTGACGCCGGGCAA
GAGCAACTCGGTCGCCGCATACACTATTCTCAGAATGACTTGGTTGAGTACTCACCAGTCACAGAAAAGC
ATCTTACGGATGGCATGACAGTAAGAGAATTATGCAGTGCTGCCATAACCATGAGTGATAACACTGCGGC
CAACTTACTTCTGACAACGATCGGAGGACCGAAGGAGCTAACCGCTTTTTTGCACAACATGGGGGATCAT
GTAACTCGCCTTGATCGTTGGGAACCGGAGCTGAATGAAGCCATACCAAACGACGAGCGTGACACCACGA
TGCCTGTAGCAATGGCAACAACGTTGCGCAAACTATTAACTGGCGAACTACTTACTCTAGCTTCCCGGCA
ACAATTAATAGACTGGATGGAGGCGGATAAAGTTGCAGGACCACTTCTGCGCTCGGCCCTTCCGGCTGGC
TGGTTTATTGCTGATAAATCTGGAGCCGGTGAGCGTGGGTCTCGCGGTATCATTGCAGCACTGGGGCCAG
ATGGTAAGCCCTCCCGTATCGTAGTTATCTACACGACGGGGAGTCAGGCAACTATGGATGAACGAAATAG
ACAGATCGCTGAGATAGGTGCCTCACTGATTAAGCATTGGTAACTGTCAGACCAAGTTTACTCATATATA
CTTTAGATTGATTTAAAACTTCATTTTTAATTTAAAAGGATCTAGGTGAAGATCCTTTTTGATAATCTCA
TGACCAAAATCCCTTAACGTGAGTTTTCGTTCCACTGAGCGTCAGACCCCGTAGAAAAGATCAAAGGATC
TTCTTGAGATCCTTTTTTTCTGCGCGTAATCTGCTGCTTGCAAACAAAAAAACCACCGCTACCAGCGGTG
GTTTGTTTGCCGGATCAAGAGCTACCAACTCTTTTTCCGAAGGTAACTGGCTTCAGCAGAGCGCAGATAC
CAAATACTGTCCTTCTAGTGTAGCCGTAGTTAGGCCACCACTTCAAGAACTCTGTAGCACCGCCTACATA
CCTCGCTCTGCTAATCCTGTTACCAGTGGCTGCTGCCAGTGGCGATAAGTCGTGTCTTACCGGGTTGGAC
TCAAGACGATAGTTACCGGATAAGGCGCAGCGGTCGGGCTGAACGGGGGGTTCGTGCACACAGCCCAGCT
TGGAGCGAACGACCTACACCGAACTGAGATACCTACAGCGTGAGCTATGAGAAAGCGCCACGCTTCCCGA
AGGGAGAAAGGCGGACAGGTATCCGGTAAGCGGCAGGGTCGGAACAGGAGAGCGCACGAGGGAGCTTCCA
GGGGGAAACGCCTGGTATCTTTATAGTCCTGTCGGGTTTCGCCACCTCTGACTTGAGCGTCGATTTTTGT
GATGCTCGTCAGGGGGGCGGAGCCTATGGAAAAACGCCAGCAACGCGGCCTTTTTACGGTTCCTGGCCTT
TTGCTGGCCTTTTGCTCACATGT
