Features (pLannotate 1.2.2; 20 found; start..end, strand, type, name):
     65..92      +  repeat_region  AAV2 ITR (fragment): inverted terminal repeat of adeno-associated virus serotype 2 inverted
    121..148     +  repeat_region  AAV2 ITR (fragment): inverted terminal repeat of adeno-associated virus serotype 2 inverted
    211..277     +  CDS            small t antigen (fragment): SV40 (simian virus 40) small t antigen
    284..1462    +  promoter       EF-1α promoter: strong constitutive promoter for human elongation factor EF-1α
   1503..1552    -  intron         β-globin intron (fragment): internally truncated intron from human β-globin
   1553..1586    +  protein_bind   FRT (minimal): supports FLP-mediated excision but not integration (Turan and Bode, 2011) FLP recombinase from the Saccharomyces cerevisiae 2μ plasmid
   1599..2315    -  CDS            EGFP: the original enhanced GFP (Yang et al., 1996) mammalian codon-optimized
   2334..2783    -  CDS            KA2: first 150 residues of the mouse kainate receptor subunit 2 mediates targeting to the neuronal soma (Shemesh et al., 2017)
   3763..3813    -  intron         β-globin intron (fragment): internally truncated intron from human β-globin
   3813..3846    -  protein_bind   FRT (minimal): supports FLP-mediated excision but not integration (Turan and Bode, 2011) FLP recombinase from the Saccharomyces cerevisiae 2μ plasmid
   3865..4453    +  misc_feature   WPRE: woodchuck hepatitis virus posttranscriptional regulatory element
   4487..4598    +  polyA_signal   bGH poly(A) signal: bovine growth hormone polyadenylation signal
   4716..4856    +  repeat_region  AAV2 ITR: inverted terminal repeat of adeno-associated virus serotype 2 inverted
   4861..4912    -  misc_feature   bom (fragment): basis of mobility region from pBR322
   4931..5386    +  rep_origin     f1 ori (sequence partly withheld): f1 bacteriophage origin of replication; arrow indicates direction of (+) strand synthesis
   5387..5436    -  misc_feature   bom (fragment): basis of mobility region from pBR322
   5538..5573    -  CDS            rop (fragment): Rop protein, which maintains plasmids at low copy number; rop
   5668..5772    +  promoter       AmpR promoter: bla
   5773..6633    +  CDS            AmpR: β-lactamase; bla; confers resistance to ampicillin, carbenicillin, and related antibiotics
   6804..7392    +  rep_origin     ori: high-copy-number ColE1/pMB1/pBR322/pUC origin of replication
>Addgene plasmid #114378 | pAAV-EF1α-FRT-FLEX-GtACR2-KA2N-EGFP | addgene full sequence | sequence record 220128 | Addgene NGS Result
CAACGCGGCCTTTTTACGGTTCCTGGCCTTTTGCTGGCCTTTTGCTCACATGTCCTGCAGGCAGCTGCGC
GCTCGCTCGCTCACTGAGGCCGCCCGGGCGTCGGGCGACCTTTGGTCGCCCGGCCTCAGTGAGCGAGCGA
GCGCGCAGAGAGGGAGTGGCCAACTCCATCACTAGGGGTTCCTGCGGCCGCACGCGTAAGCTTTGCAAAG
ATGGATAAAGTTTTAAACAGAGAGGAATCTTTGCAGCTAATGGACCTTCTAGGTCTTGAAAGGAGTGGGA
ATTGGCTCCGGTGCCCGTCAGTGGGCAGAGCGCACATCGCCCACAGTCCCCGAGAAGTTGGGGGGAGGGG
TCGGCAATTGAACCGGTGCCTAGAGAAGGTGGCGCGGGGTAAACTGGGAAAGTGATGTCGTGTACTGGCT
CCGCCTTTTTCCCGAGGGTGGGGGAGAACCGTATATAAGTGCAGTAGTCGCCGTGAACGTTCTTTTTCGC
AACGGGTTTGCCGCCAGAACACAGGTAAGTGCCGTGTGTGGTTCCCGCGGGCCTGGCCTCTTTACGGGTT
ATGGCCCTTGCGTGCCTTGAATTACTTCCACCTGGCTGCAGTACGTGATTCTTGATCCCGAGCTTCGGGT
TGGAAGTGGGTGGGAGAGTTCGAGGCCTTGCGCTTAAGGAGCCCCTTCGCCTCGTGCTTGAGTTGAGGCC
TGGCCTGGGCGCTGGGGCCGCCGCGTGCGAATCTGGTGGCACCTTCGCGCCTGTCTCGCTGCTTTCGATA
AGTCTCTAGCCATTTAAAATTTTTGATGACCTGCTGCGACGCTTTTTTTCTGGCAAGATAGTCTTGTAAA
TGCGGGCCAAGATCTGCACACTGGTATTTCGGTTTTTGGGGCCGCGGGCGGCGACGGGGCCCGTGCGTCC
CAGCGCACATGTTCGGCGAGGCGGGGCCTGCGAGCGCGGCCACCGAGAATCGGACGGGGGTAGTCTCAAG
CTGGCCGGCCTGCTCTGGTGCCTGGCCTCGCGCCGCCGTGTATCGCCCCGCCCTGGGCGGCAAGGCTGGC
CCGGTCGGCACCAGTTGCGTGAGCGGAAAGATGGCCGCTTCCCGGCCCTGCTGCAGGGAGCTCAAAATGG
AGGACGCGGCGCTCGGGAGAGCGGGCGGGTGAGTCACCCACACAAAGGAAAAGGGCCTTTCCGTCCTCAG
CCGTCGCTTCATGTGACTCCACGGAGTACCGGGCGCCGTCCAGGCACCTCGATTAGTTCTCGAGCTTTTG
GAGTACGTCGTCTTTAGGTTGGGGGGAGGGGTTTTATGCGATGGAGTTTCCCCACACTGAGTGGGTGGAG
ACTGAAGTTAGGCCAGCTTGGCACTTGATGTAATTCTCCTTGGAATTTGCCCTTTTTGAGTTTGGATCTT
GGTTCATTCTCAAGCCTCAGACAGTGGTTCAAAGTTTTTTTCTTCCATTTCAGGTGTCGTGAGGTACCGA
AGTTCCTATTCTATCAGAAGTATAGGAACTTCGCAGAATGGTAGCTGGATTGTAGCTGCTATTAGCAATA
TGAAACCTCTTAGAAGTTCCTATTCTCTAGAAAGTATAGGAACTTCGAATTCAAGCTTTTACTTGTACAG
CTCGTCCATGCCGAGAGTGATCCCGGCGGCGGTCACGAACTCCAGCAGGACCATGTGATCGCGCTTCTCG
TTGGGGTCTTTGCTCAGGGCGGACTGGGTGCTCAGGTAGTGGTTGTCGGGCAGCAGCACGGGGCCGTCGC
CGATGGGGGTGTTCTGCTGGTAGTGGTCGGCGAGCTGCACGCTGCCGTCCTCGATGTTGTGGCGGATCTT
GAAGTTCACCTTGATGCCGTTCTTCTGCTTGTCGGCCATGATATAGACGTTGTGGCTGTTGTAGTTGTAC
TCCAGCTTGTGCCCCAGGATGTTGCCGTCCTCCTTGAAGTCGATGCCCTTCAGCTCGATGCGGTTCACCA
GGGTGTCGCCCTCGAACTTCACCTCGGCGCGGGTCTTGTAGTTGCCGTCGTCCTTGAAGAAGATGGTGCG
CTCCTGGACGTAGCCTTCGGGCATGGCGGACTTGAAGAAGTCGTGCTGCTTCATGTGGTCGGGGTAGCGG
CTGAAGCACTGCACGCCGTAGGTCAGGGTGGTCACGAGGGTGGGCCAGGGCACGGGCAGCTTGCCGGTGG
TGCAAATGAACTTCAGGGTCAGCTTGCCGTAGGTGGCATCGCCCTCGCCCTCGCCGGACACGCTGAACTT
GTGGCCGTTTACGTCGCCGTCCAGCTCGACCAGGATGGGCACCACCCCGGTGAACAGCTCCTCGCCCTTG
CTCACAGTACCTCCGCTAGCTCCGCTGACTGCCAGTGACACATCCTCGTTTGATGGATACAGGCTCACTG
AGGCGAAGCGCAGGTACTGCAGCCTGGGTGTTTCCTCTGGCCCGACCTTGATATGGGGGATTTCCTTCTC
GCCACAAATGTGAGACACGGTACTTGCAGAAGCAGGAGAGGAGCTTGGTCCCAGGACGGAGACCACTCCT
TTTGGCAGGATCTGGCACATGGTGTCTGTGGTCTCGTACTGGCTATCTCTCTGCAGTTCGAAAATGTCCA
CCTCGACCCGGGCCTTTGCAGGCACTTCAATGATGCCATTGATCTGCTCCCTAGCCAGTGCCAGTGCCAG
CCTCTCTCCTCTTCCGCACACGGTCTGATCGTCCAGAATAGCGGCCATCCTCAGAGAAGACAGCACCTGG
CAAGAAGGGTTAGCAAAAGCGACAATCAGCAGCAGCAGCAGTTCGGCGGGCATGGTACCTCCACTTCCAC
CGGTTCCACCTGAACCTCCCCTGCCGAACATTCTGATGTTGACCTCGTCGTTGGGGGGGGCATTCTTCTC
GTGGTTCAGTCCGAAGGGGTCGTCGGCCTCAGGCTTCTCCTGGCCAGGGAGGCAAGCCGGGTCCCACTTT
CCCTCGAGCACTCCCCAGGCGGTGGACCACAGGATCACGCCGTAGGTGTTCTTGCACAGGCCGTCGGCGA
GCAGATACAGGATGGCGCTCACGTTCTCGTGGATCACGCACACGCCGGTGGGGGAAATCAGCCACACGAT
GGGGAACATGGTCCAGGCGATGAAGAAGATCAGCCTCAGCATCTTGATCCTCACCACCACCTTCTGGGCC
AGAGGGGTGCCCACGGACTCGAAGCCGTACAGTCCCACCTGGAAGATGGTGAACACCACGCTGTATTCGA
AGACCAGGCAGGTAGCGCCGAAGAAGAAGAACAGCCACTTCATGTACTCGGCGGGGGAGATGGTAGCGGT
AATGCCCATCACCACCCTGATAATGCTGGCGGCCTGGGCGATGGGGTTCAGAGGGATGCTCTTGTACTTC
ACCAGAGCCATGTTGGAGATCTGGCCCAGCATAATGGGGCATGTGCACAGCCAGCTGGCCATCCTGGACC
AGGGAAAGAACCTGCCGTCCCTCATCTGCAGTGTGCCATTGCCGGTGCTGGCCAGGGCGTATGTGATGGA
CTCCACGAAGGGCAGGTACACGCTCTCCCAGGGCACCTTGGGGGCCCTGCTGATCATGAAGATGGTCTGG
CATCCGCTCACCACGGCCCACACCAGCTGCAGCAGGCTCACGAAGGTGCTGTCGATCCTGCTCATGTTGT
AGCACTCTGTGTGGGTGCTGGCCCACTCGCCGTACACGACCTGGGAGGCCATGGATCCCGGCTAGCTACG
TAGGCGCGCCTTAATTAAGAAGTTCCTATACTTCTGATAGAATAGGAACTTCTTGCCTTAACCCAGAAAT
TATCACTGTTATTCTTTAGAATGGTGCAAAGAGAAGTTCCTATACTTTCTAGAGAATAGGAACTTCCAGA
TCAAGCTTATCGATAATCAACCTCTGGATTACAAAATTTGTGAAAGATTGACTGGTATTCTTAACTATGT
TGCTCCTTTTACGCTATGTGGATACGCTGCTTTAATGCCTTTGTATCATGCTATTGCTTCCCGTATGGCT
TTCATTTTCTCCTCCTTGTATAAATCCTGGTTGCTGTCTCTTTATGAGGAGTTGTGGCCCGTTGTCAGGC
AACGTGGCGTGGTGTGCACTGTGTTTGCTGACGCAACCCCCACTGGTTGGGGCATTGCCACCACCTGTCA
GCTCCTTTCCGGGACTTTCGCTTTCCCCCTCCCTATTGCCACGGCGGAACTCATCGCCGCCTGCCTTGCC
CGCTGCTGGACAGGGGCTCGGCTGTTGGGCACTGACAATTCCGTGGTGTTGTCGGGGAAATCATCGTCCT
TTCCTTGGCTGCTCGCCTATGTTGCCACCTGGATTCTGCGCGGGACGTCCTTCTGCTACGTCCCTTCGGC
CCTCAATCCAGCGGACCTTCCTTCCCGCGGCCTGCTGCCGGCTCTGCGGCCTCTTCCGCGTCTTCGCCTT
CGCCCTCAGACGAGTCGGATCTCCCTTTGGGCCGCCTCCCCGCATCGATACCGAGCGCTGCTCGAGAGAT
CTTCGACTGTGCCTTCTAGTTGCCAGCCATCTGTTGTTTGCCCCTCCCCCGTGCCTTCCTTGACCCTGGA
AGGTGCCACTCCCACTGTCCTTTCCTAATAAAATGAGGAAATTGCATCGCATTGTCTGAGTAGGTGTCAT
TCTATTCTGGGGGGTGGGGTGGGGCAGGACAGCAAGGGGGAGGATTGGGAAGACAATAGCAGGCATGAGA
TCTCACGTGCGGACCGAGCGGCCGCAGGAACCCCTAGTGATGGAGTTGGCCACTCCCTCTCTGCGCGCTC
GCTCGCTCACTGAGGCCGGGCGACCAAAGGTCGCCCGACGCCCGGGCTTTGCCCGGGCGGCCTCAGTGAG
CGAGCGAGCGCGCAGCTGCCTGCAGGGGCGCCTGATGCGGTATTTTCTCCTTACGCATCTGTGCGGTATT
TCACACCGCATA
[95 nt withheld, positions 4913-5007]
T
[46 nt withheld, positions 5009-5054]
C
[141 nt withheld, positions 5056-5196]
CCTTTGACGTTGGAGTCCACGTTCTTT
[37 nt withheld, positions 5224-5260]
ACTCTATCTCGGGCTATTCTTTTGATTTATAAGGGATTTTGCCGATTTCGGTCTATTGGTTAAAAAATGA
GCTGATTTAACAAAAATTTAACGCGAATTTTAACAAAATATTAACGTTTACAATTTTATGGTGCACTCTC
AGTACAATCTGCTCTGATGCCGCATAGTTAAGCCAGCCCCGACACCCGCCAACACCCGCTGACGCGCCCT
GACGGGCTTGTCTGCTCCCGGCATCCGCTTACAGACAAGCTGTGACCGTCTCCGGGAGCTGCATGTGTCA
GAGGTTTTCACCGTCATCACCGAAACGCGCGAGACGAAAGGGCCTCGTGATACGCCTATTTTTATAGGTT
AATGTCATGATAATAATGGTTTCTTAGACGTCAGGTGGCACTTTTCGGGGAAATGTGCGCGGAACCCCTA
TTTGTTTATTTTTCTAAATACATTCAAATATGTATCCGCTCATGAGACAATAACCCTGATAAATGCTTCA
ATAATATTGAAAAAGGAAGAGTATGAGTATTCAACATTTCCGTGTCGCCCTTATTCCCTTTTTTGCGGCA
TTTTGCCTTCCTGTTTTTGCTCACCCAGAAACGCTGGTGAAAGTAAAAGATGCTGAAGATCAGTTGGGTG
CACGAGTGGGTTACATCGAACTGGATCTCAACAGCGGTAAGATCCTTGAGAGTTTTCGCCCCGAAGAACG
TTTTCCAATGATGAGCACTTTTAAAGTTCTGCTATGTGGCGCGGTATTATCCCGTATTGACGCCGGGCAA
GAGCAACTCGGTCGCCGCATACACTATTCTCAGAATGACTTGGTTGAGTACTCACCAGTCACAGAAAAGC
ATCTTACGGATGGCATGACAGTAAGAGAATTATGCAGTGCTGCCATAACCATGAGTGATAACACTGCGGC
CAACTTACTTCTGACAACGATCGGAGGACCGAAGGAGCTAACCGCTTTTTTGCACAACATGGGGGATCAT
GTAACTCGCCTTGATCGTTGGGAACCGGAGCTGAATGAAGCCATACCAAACGACGAGCGTGACACCACGA
TGCCTGTAGCAATGGCAACAACGTTGCGCAAACTATTAACTGGCGAACTACTTACTCTAGCTTCCCGGCA
ACAATTAATAGACTGGATGGAGGCGGATAAAGTTGCAGGACCACTTCTGCGCTCGGCCCTTCCGGCTGGC
TGGTTTATTGCTGATAAATCTGGAGCCGGTGAGCGTGGGTCTCGCGGTATCATTGCAGCACTGGGGCCAG
ATGGTAAGCCCTCCCGTATCGTAGTTATCTACACGACGGGGAGTCAGGCAACTATGGATGAACGAAATAG
ACAGATCGCTGAGATAGGTGCCTCACTGATTAAGCATTGGTAACTGTCAGACCAAGTTTACTCATATATA
CTTTAGATTGATTTAAAACTTCATTTTTAATTTAAAAGGATCTAGGTGAAGATCCTTTTTGATAATCTCA
TGACCAAAATCCCTTAACGTGAGTTTTCGTTCCACTGAGCGTCAGACCCCGTAGAAAAGATCAAAGGATC
TTCTTGAGATCCTTTTTTTCTGCGCGTAATCTGCTGCTTGCAAACAAAAAAACCACCGCTACCAGCGGTG
GTTTGTTTGCCGGATCAAGAGCTACCAACTCTTTTTCCGAAGGTAACTGGCTTCAGCAGAGCGCAGATAC
CAAATACTGTTCTTCTAGTGTAGCCGTAGTTAGGCCACCACTTCAAGAACTCTGTAGCACCGCCTACATA
CCTCGCTCTGCTAATCCTGTTACCAGTGGCTGCTGCCAGTGGCGATAAGTCGTGTCTTACCGGGTTGGAC
TCAAGACGATAGTTACCGGATAAGGCGCAGCGGTCGGGCTGAACGGGGGGTTCGTGCACACAGCCCAGCT
TGGAGCGAACGACCTACACCGAACTGAGATACCTACAGCGTGAGCTATGAGAAAGCGCCACGCTTCCCGA
AGGGAGAAAGGCGGACAGGTATCCGGTAAGCGGCAGGGTCGGAACAGGAGAGCGCACGAGGGAGCTTCCA
GGGGGAAACGCCTGGTATCTTTATAGTCCTGTCGGGTTTCGCCACCTCTGACTTGAGCGTCGATTTTTGT
GATGCTCGTCAGGGGGGCGGAGCCTATGGAAAAACGCCAG
